Addgene plasmid #36028: pDR195
Purpose: (Empty Backbone)
Depositing lab: Wolf Frommer & Dominique Loque. Depositing organization: Carnegie Institution for Science. Publication: NTR1 encodes a high affinity oligopeptide transporter in Arabidopsis. Rentsch D, Laloi M, Rouhara I, Schmelzer E, Delrot S, Frommer WB. FEBS Lett. 1995 Aug 21;370(3):264-8. 0014-5793(95)00853-2 PubMed 7656990.
Backbone
  Vector backbone: pDR195
  Backbone size (bp): 6300
  Modifications to backbone: No
  Vector type: Yeast Expression
  Promoter: pPMA1
  Selectable markers: URA3
Growth in bacteria
  Bacterial resistance: Ampicillin, 100 μg/mL
  Growth temperature: 37°C
  Growth strain: DH5alpha
  Copy number: High Copy
Terms and licenses: Academic/Nonprofit Terms; Industry Terms: Not Available to Industry
How to cite: pDR195 was a gift from Wolf Frommer & Dominique Loque (Addgene plasmid # 36028 ; http://n2t.net/addgene:36028 ; RRID:Addgene_36028)
