[The description below was written by a language model from this plasmid's Addgene catalogue record and pLannotate feature annotations shown in this document.]
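Description:
pDR195 is an empty yeast expression backbone of about 6.3 kb, built as an E. coli–Saccharomyces cerevisiae shuttle vector. In bacteria it replicates from a high-copy ColE1/pUC-type origin and is selected with ampicillin through the β-lactamase gene and its native promoter. In yeast it is maintained episomally by the 2μ plasmid origin, which typically gives multicopy maintenance. Selection there uses the URA3 marker with its own promoter, which complements uracil auxotrophy and can be counterselected with 5-fluoroorotic acid.

The expression cassette has no insert. The catalogue lists the promoter as pPMA1, the promoter of the yeast plasma membrane H+-ATPase gene, generally regarded as strong. The automated feature table does not annotate this promoter by name. It does mark small yeast-derived hits (BRP1 fragment, YG007) in the region upstream of the terminator, and these may correspond to the PMA1 upstream region, though the record does not confirm this. Downstream lies the ADH1 terminator, preceded by a fragment of the ADH1 coding region that was presumably carried along with it. A cDNA cloned between promoter and terminator would therefore be transcribed from pPMA1 and terminated by ADH1 sequences, but the cloning sites are not listed in the record. The remaining annotations (lacZα and lacI fragments, lac promoter/operator, CAP site, bom and tet promoter fragments, a RAF1 fragment from 2μ) are remnants of the parental cloning vectors.

The associated publication concerns an Arabidopsis oligopeptide transporter, which suggests use of the vector for heterologous expression of plant cDNAs in yeast, for example to test transporter function.
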