Features (pLannotate 1.2.2; 19 found; start..end, strand, type, name):
    151..338     +  terminator     ADH1 terminator: S. cerevisiae ADH1; transcription terminator for the S. cerevisiae alcohol dehydrogenase 1 (ADH1) gene
    346..503     +  CDS            lacZα (fragment): LacZα fragment of β-galactosidase; lacZ fragment
    509..560     -  misc_feature   bom (fragment): basis of mobility region from pBR322
    565..648     +  CDS            RAF1 (fragment): RAF_YEAST - Experimental evidence at transcript level: Swiss-Prot protein existence level 2. Antagonizes transcriptional repression of recombinase FLP by REP1-REP2. May play a role in plasmid partitioning. From Saccharomyces cerevisiae (strain ATCC 204508 / S288c) (Baker's yeast).
    802..2148    -  rep_origin     2μ ori: yeast 2μ plasmid origin of replication
   2153..2169    -  promoter       tet promoter (fragment): E. coli promoter for tetracycline efflux protein gene
   2259..3062    -  CDS            URA3: orotidine-5'-phosphate decarboxylase, required for uracil biosynthesis; S. cerevisiae URA3; yeast auxotrophic marker, counterselectable with 5-fluoroorotic acid (5-FOA)
   3063..3278    -  promoter       URA3 promoter: S. cerevisiae URA3
   3389..3493    +  promoter       AmpR promoter: bla
   3494..4354    +  CDS            AmpR: β-lactamase; bla; confers resistance to ampicillin, carbenicillin, and related antibiotics
   4525..5113    +  rep_origin     ori: high-copy-number ColE1/pMB1/pBR322/pUC origin of replication
   5296..5388    +  CDS            lacI (fragment): lac repressor; lacI; The lac repressor binds to the lac operator to inhibit transcription in E. coli. This inhibition can be relieved by adding lactose or isopropyl-β-D-thiogalactopyranoside (IPTG).
   5401..5422    +  protein_bind   CAP binding site: CAP binding activates transcription in the presence of cAMP. E. coli catabolite activator protein
   5437..5467    +  promoter       lac promoter: promoter for the E. coli lac operon
   5475..5491    +  protein_bind   lac operator: The lac repressor binds to the lac operator to inhibit transcription in E. coli. This inhibition can be relieved by adding lactose or isopropyl-β-D-thiogalactopyranoside (IPTG). lac repressor encoded by lacI
   5529..5783    -  CDS            BRP1 (fragment): BRP1_YEAST - Protein predicted: Swiss-Prot protein existence level 4. From Saccharomyces cerevisiae (strain ATCC 204508 / S288c) (Baker's yeast).
   5885..5901    -  promoter       ARG4 promoter (fragment): S. cerevisiae ARG4
   6006..6089    +  CDS            YG007_YEAST: Protein predicted: Swiss-Prot protein existence level 4. From Saccharomyces cerevisiae (strain ATCC 204508 / S288c) (Baker's yeast).
   6303..147     +  CDS            ADH1 (fragment) (across the origin): ADH1_YEAST - Also known as ADC1. Experimental evidence at protein level: Swiss-Prot protein existence level 1. This isozyme preferentially catalyzes the conversion of primary unbranched alcohols to their corresponding aldehydes. Also shows activity toward secondary alcohols. From Saccharomyces cerevisiae (strain ATCC 204508 / S288c) (Baker's yeast).
>Addgene plasmid #36028 | pDR195 | depositor full sequence | sequence record 174812 | pDR195 sequence 6305 bps
GCGGCCGCGGATCCAGCTTTGGACTTCTTCGCCAGAGGTTTGGTCAAGTCTCCAATCAAGGTTGTCGGCT
TGTCTACCTTGCCAGAAATTTACGAAAAGATGGAAAAGGGTCAAATCGTTGGTAGATACGTTGTTGACAC
TTCTAAATAAGCGAATTTCTTATGATTTATGATTTTTATTATTAAATAAGTTATAAAAAAAATAAGTGTA
TACAAATTTTAAAGTGACTCTTAGGTTTTAAAACGARAATTCTTATTCTTGAGTAACTCTTTCCTGTAGG
TCAGGTTGCTTTCTCAGGTATAGCATGAGGTCGCTCTTATTGACCACACCTCTACCGGCATGCCAATTCA
CTGGCCGTCGTTTTACAACGTCGTGACTGGGAAAACCCTGGCGTTACCCAACTTAATCGCCTTGCAGCAC
ATCCCCCTTTCGCCAGCTGGCGTAATAGCGAAGAGGCCCGCACCGATCGCCCTTCCCAACAGTTGCGCAG
CCTGAATGGCGAATGGCGCCTGATGCGGTATTTTCTCCTTACGCATCTGTGCGGTATTTCACACCGCATA
ATCGGATCGTACTTGTTACCCATCATTGAATTTTGAACATCCGAACCTGGGAGTTTTCCCTGAAACAGAT
AGTATATTTGAACCTGTATAATAATATATAGTCTAGCGCTTTACGGAAGACAATGTATGTATTTCGGTTC
CTGGAGAAACTATTGCATCTATTGCATAGGTAATCTTGCACGTCGCATCCCCGGTTCATTTTCTGCGTTT
CCATCTTGCACTTCAATAGCATATCTTTGTTAACGAAGCATCTGTGCTTCATTTTGTAGAACAAAAATGC
AACGCGAGAGCGCTAATTTTTCAAACAAAGAATCTGAGCTGCATTTTTACAGAACAGAAATGCAACGCGA
AAGCGCTATTTTACCAACGAAGAATCTGTGCTTCATTTTTGTAAAACAAAAATGCAACGCGAGAGCGCTA
ATTTTTCAAACAAAGAATCTGAGCTGCATTTTTACAGAACAGAAATGCAACGCGAGAGCGCTATTTTACC
AACAAAGAATCTATACTTCTTTTTTGTTCTACAAAAATGCATCCCGAGAGCGCTATTTTTCTAACAAAGC
ATCTTAGATTACTTTTTTTCTCCTTTGTGCGCTCTATAATGCAGTCTCTTGATAACTTTTTGCACTGTAG
GTCCGTTAAGGTTAGAAGAAGGCTACTTTGGTGTCTATTTTCTCTTCCATAAAAAAAGCCTGACTCCACT
TCCCGCGTTTACTGATTACTAGCGAAGCTGCGGGTGCATTTTTTCAAGATAAAGGCATCCCCGATTATAT
TCTATACCGATGTGGATTGCGCATACTTTGTGAACAGAAAGTGATAGCGTTGATGATTCTTCATTGGTCA
GAAAATTATGAACGGTTTCTTCTATTTTGTCTCTATATACTACGTATAGGAAATGTTTACATTTTCGTAT
TGTTTTCGATTCACTCTATGAATAGTTCTTACTACAATTTTTTTGTCTAAAGAGTAATACTAGAGATAAA
CATAAAAAATGTAGAGGTCGAGTTTAGATGCAAGTTCAAGGAGCGAAAGGTGGATGGGTAGGTTATATAG
GGATATAGCACAGAGATATATAGCAAAGAGATACTTTTGAGCAATGTTTGTGGAAGCGGTATTCGCAATA
TTTTAGTAGCTCGTTACAGTCCGGTGCGTTTTTGGTTTTTTGAAAGTGCGTCTTCAGAGCGCTTTTGGTT
TTCAAAAGCGCTCTGAAGTTCCTATACTTTCTAGCTAGAGAATAGGAACTTCGGAATAGGAACTTCAAAG
CGTTTCCGAAAACGAGCGCTTCCGAAAATGCAACGCGAGCTGCGCACATACAGCTCACTGTTCACGTCGC
ACCTATATCTGCGTGTTGCCTGTATATATATATACATGAGAAGAACGGCATAGTGCGTGTTTATGCTTAA
ATGCGTACTTATATGCGTCTATTTATGTAGGATGAAAGGTAGTCTAGTACCTCCTGTGATATTATCCCAT
TCCATGCGGGGTATCGTATGCTTCCTTCAGCACTACCCTTTAGCTGTTCTATATGCTGCCACTCCTCAAT
TGGATTAGTCTCATCCTTCAATGCTATCATTTCCTTTGATATTGGATCGATCCGATGATAAGCTGTCAAA
CATGAGAATTGGGTAATAACTGATATAATTAAATTGAAGCTCTAATTTGTGAGTTTAGTATACATGCATT
TACTTATAATACAGTTTTTTAGTTTTGCTGGCCGCATCTTCTCAAATATGCTTCCCAGCCTGCTTTTCTG
TAACGTTCACCCTCTACCTTAGCATCCCTTCCCTTTGCAAATAGTCCTCTTCCAACAATAATAATGTCAG
ATCCTGTAGAGACCACATCATCCACGGTTCTATACTGTTGACCCAATGCGTCTCCCTTGTCATCTAAACC
CACACCGGGTGTCATAATCAACCAATCGTAACCTTCATCTCTTCCACCCATGTCTCTTTGAGCAATAAAG
CCGATAACAAAATCTTTGTCGCTCTTCGCAATGTCAACAGTACCCTTAGTATATTCTCCAGTAGATAGGG
AGCCCTTGCATGACAATTCTGCTAACATCAAAAGGCCTCTAGGTTCCTTTGTTACTTCTTCTGCCGCCTG
CTTCAAACCGCTAACAATACCTGGGCCCACCACACCGTGTGCATTCGTAATGTCTGCCCATTCTGCTATT
CTGTATACACCCGCAGAGTACTGCAATTTGACTGTATTACCAATGTCAGCAAATTTTCTGTCTTCGAAGA
GTAAAAAATTGTACTTGGCGGATAATGCCTTTAGCGGCTTAACTGTGCCCTCCATGGAAAAATCAGTCAA
GATATCCACATGTGTTTTTAGTAAACAAATTTTGGGACCTAATGCTTCAACTAACTCCAGTAATTCCTTG
GTGGTACGAACATCCAATGAAGCACACAAGTTTGTTTGCTTTTCGTGCATGATATTAAATAGCTTGGCAG
CAACAGGACTAGGATGAGTAGCAGCACGTTCCTTATATGTAGCTTTCGACATGATTTATCTTCGTTTCCT
GCATGTTTTTGTTCTGTGCAGTTGGGTTAAGAATACTGGGCAATTTCATGTTTCTTCAACACTACATATG
CGTATATATACCAATCTAAGTCTGTGCTCCTTCCTTCGTTCTTCCTTCTGTTCGGAGATTACCGAATCAA
AAAAATTTCAAGGAAACCGAAATCAAAAAAAAGAATAAAAAAAAAATGATGAATTGAAAAGCTAATTCTT
GAAGACGAAAGGGCCTCGTGATACGCCTATTTTTATAGGTTAATGTCATGATAATAATGGTTTCTTAGAC
GTCAGGTGGCACTTTTCGGGGAAATGTGCGCGGAACCCCTATTTGTTTATTTTTCTAAATACATTCAAAT
ATGTATCCGCTCATGAGACAATAACCCTGATAAATGCTTCAATAATATTGAAAAAGGAAGAGTATGAGTA
TTCAACATTTCCGTGTCGCCCTTATTCCCTTTTTTGCGGCATTTTGCCTTCCTGTTTTTGCTCACCCAGA
AACGCTGGTGAAAGTAAAAGATGCTGAAGATCAGTTGGGTGCACGAGTGGGTTACATCGAACTGGATCTC
AACAGCGGTAAGATCCTTGAGAGTTTTCGCCCCGAAGAACGTTTTCCAATGATGAGCACTTTTAAAGTTC
TGCTATGTGGCGCGGTATTATCCCGTATTGACGCCGGGCAAGAGCAACTCGGTCGCCGCATACACTATTC
TCAGAATGACTTGGTTGAGTACTCACCAGTCACAGAAAAGCATCTTACGGATGGCATGACAGTAAGAGAA
TTATGCAGTGCTGCCATAACCATGAGTGATAACACTGCGGCCAACTTACTTCTGACAACGATCGGAGGAC
CGAAGGAGCTAACCGCTTTTTTGCACAACATGGGGGATCATGTAACTCGCCTTGATCGTTGGGAACCGGA
GCTGAATGAAGCCATACCAAACGACGAGCGTGACACCACGATGCCTGTAGCAATGGCAACAACGTTGCGC
AAACTATTAACTGGCGAACTACTTACTCTAGCTTCCCGGCAACAATTAATAGACTGGATGGAGGCGGATA
AAGTTGCAGGACCACTTCTGCGCTCGGCCCTTCCGGCTGGCTGGTTTATTGCTGATAAATCTGGAGCCGG
TGAGCGTGGGTCTCGCGGTATCATTGCAGCACTGGGGCCAGATGGTAAGCCCTCCCGTATCGTAGTTATC
TACACGACGGGGAGTCAGGCAACTATGGATGAACGAAATAGACAGATCGCTGAGATAGGTGCCTCACTGA
TTAAGCATTGGTAACTGTCAGACCAAGTTTACTCATATATACTTTAGATTGATTTAAAACTTCATTTTTA
ATTTAAAAGGATCTAGGTGAAGATCCTTTTTGATAATCTCATGACCAAAATCCCTTAACGTGAGTTTTCG
TTCCACTGAGCGTCAGACCCCGTAGAAAAGATCAAAGGATCTTCTTGAGATCCTTTTTTTCTGCGCGTAA
TCTGCTGCTTGCAAACAAAAAAACCACCGCTACCAGCGGTGGTTTGTTTGCCGGATCAAGAGCTACCAAC
TCTTTTTCCGAAGGTAACTGGCTTCAGCAGAGCGCAGATACCAAATACTGTTCTTCTAGTGTAGCCGTAG
TTAGGCCACCACTTCAAGAACTCTGTAGCACCGCCTACATACCTCGCTCTGCTAATCCTGTTACCAGTGG
CTGCTGCCAGTGGCGATAAGTCGTGTCTTACCGGGTTGGACTCAAGACGATAGTTACCGGATAAGGCGCA
GCGGTCGGGCTGAACGGGGGGTTCGTGCACACAGCCCAGCTTGGAGCGAACGACCTACACCGAACTGAGA
TACCTACAGCGTGAGCTATGAGAAAGCGCCACGCTTCCCGAAGGGAGAAAGGCGGACAGGTATCCGGTAA
GCGGCAGGGTCGGAACAGGAGAGCGCACGAGGGAGCTTCCAGGGGGAAACGCCTGGTATCTTTATAGTCC
TGTCGGGTTTCGCCACCTCTGACTTGAGCGTCGATTTTTGTGATGCTCGTCAGGGGGGCGGAGCCTATGG
AAAAACGCCAGCAACGCGGCCTTTTTACGGTTCCTGGCCTTTTGCTGGCCTTTTGCTCACATGTTCTTTC
CTGCGTTATCCCCTGATTCTGTGGATAACCGTATTACCGCCTTTGAGTGAGCTGATACCGCTCGCCGCAG
CCGAACGACCGAGCGCAGCGAGTCAGTGAGCGAGGAAGCGGAAGAGCGCCCAATACGCAAACCGCCTCTC
CCCGCGCGTTGGCCGATTCATTAATGCAGCTGGCACGACAGGTTTCCCGACTGGAAAGCGGGCAGTGAGC
GCAACGCAATTAATGTGAGTTAGCTCACTCATTAGGCACCCCAGGCTTTACACTTTATGCTTCCGGCTCG
TATGTTGTGTGGAATTGTGAGCGGATAACAATTTCACACAGGAAACAGCTATGACCATGATTACGCCAAG
CTTCCTGAAACGGAGAAACATAAACAGGCATTGCTGGGATCACCCATACATCACTCTGTTTTGCCTGACC
TTTTCCGGTAATTTGAAAACAAACCCGGTCTCGAAGCGGAGATCCGGCGATAATTACCGCAGAAATAAAC
CCATACACGAGACGTAGAACCAGCCGCACATGGCCGGAGAAACTCCTGCGAGAATTTCGTAAACTCGCGC
GCATTGCATCTGTATTTCCTAATGCGGCACTTCCAGGCCTCGATCGAGACCGTTTATCCATTGCTTTTTT
GTTGTCTTTTTCCCTCGTTCACAGAAAGTCTGAAGAAGCTATAGTAGAACTATGAGCTTTTTTTGTTTCT
GTTTTCCTTTTTTTTTTTTTTACCTCTGTGGAAATTGTTACTCTCACACTCTTTAGTTCGTTTGTTTGTT
TTGTTTATTCCAATTATGACCGGTGACGAAACGTGGTCGATGGTGGGTACCGCTTATGCTCCCCTCCATT
AGTTTCGATTATATAAAAAGGCCAAATATTGTATTATTTTCAAATGTCCTATCATTATCGTCTAACATCT
AATTTCTCTTAAATTTTTTCTCTTTCTTTCCTATAACACCAATAGTGAAAATCTTTTTTTCTTCTATATC
TACAAAAACTTTTTTTTTCTATCAACCTCGTTGATAAATTTTTTCTTTAACAATCGTTAATAATTAATTA
ATTGGAAAATAACCATTTTTTCTCTCTTTTATACACACATTCAAAAGAAAGAAAAAAAATATACCCCAGC
CTCGA
