>Addgene plasmid #36028 | pDR195 | addgene partial sequence | sequence record 47007 | pHybLex_rev 5'-GAGTCACTTTAAAATTTGTATACAC-3'
AAAATCATAAATCATAAGAAATTCGCTTATTTAGAAGTGTCAACAACGTATCTACCAACGATTTGACCCT
TTTCCATCTTNTCGTAAATTTCTGGCAAGGTAGACAAGCCGACAACCTTGATTGGAGACTTGACCAAACC
TCTGGCGAAGAAGTCCAAAGCTGGATCCGCGGCCGCTCGAGGCTGGGGTATATTTTTTTTCTTTCTTTTG
AATGTGTGTATAAAAGAGAGAAAAAATGGTTATTTTCCAATTAATTAATTATTAACGATTGTTAAAGAAA
AAATTTATCAACGAGGTTGATAGAAAAAAAAAGTTTTTGTAGATATAGAAGAAAAAAAGATTTTCACTAT
TGGTGTTATAGGAAAGAAAGAGAAAAAATTTAAGAGAAATTAGATGTTAGACGATAATGATAGGACATTT
GAAAATAATACAATATTTGGCCTTTTTATATAATCGAAACTAATGGAGGGGAGCATAAGCGGTACCCACC
ATCGACCACGTTTCGTCACCGGTCATAATTGGAATAAACAAAACAAACAAACGAACTAAAGAGTGTGAGA
GTAACAATTTCCACAGAGGTAAAAAAAAAAAAAAGGAAAACAGAAACAAAAAAAGCTCATAGTTCTACTA
TAGCTTCTTCAGACTTTCTGTGAACGAGGGAAAAAGACAACAAAAAAGCAATGGATAAACGGTCTCGATC
GAGGCCTGGAAGTGCCGCATTAGGAAATACAGATGCAATGCGCGCGAGTTTACGAAATTCTCGCAGGAGT
TTCTCCGGCCATGTGCGGCTGGTTCTACGTCTCGTGTATGGGTTTATTTCTGCGGTAATTATCGCCGGAT
CTCCGCTTCGAGACCGGG
